>Addgene plasmid #144245 | TFORF2816 | addgene full sequence | sequence record 404124 | Addgene NGS Result
TTAATGTAGTCTTATGCAATACTCTTGTAGTCTTGCAACATGGTAACGATGAGTTAGCAACATGCCTTAC
AAGGAGAGAAAAAGCACCGTGCATGCCGATTGGTGGAAGTAAGGTGGTACGATCGTGCCTTATTAGGAAG
GCAACAGACGGGTCTGACATGGATTGGACGAACCACTGAATTGCCGCATTGCAGAGATATTGTATTTAAG
TGCCTAGCTCGATACATAAACGGGTCTCTCTGGTTAGACCAGATCTGAGCCTGGGAGCTCTCTGGCTAAC
TAGGGAACCCACTGCTTAAGCCTCAATAAAGCTTGCCTTGAGTGCTTCAAGTAGTGTGTGCCCGTCTGTT
GTGTGACTCTGGTAACTAGAGATCCCTCAGACCCTTTTAGTCAGTGTGGAAAATCTCTAGCAGTGGCGCC
CGAACAGGGACTTGAAAGCGAAAGGGAAACCAGAGGAGCTCTCTCGACGCAGGACTCGGCTTGCTGAAGC
GCGCACGGCAAGAGGCGAGGGGCGGCGACTGGTGAGTACGCCAAAAATTTTGACTAGCGGAGGCTAGAAG
GAGAGAGATGGGTGCGAGAGCGTCAGTATTAAGCGGGGGAGAATTAGATCGCGATGGGAAAAAATTCGGT
TAAGGCCAGGGGGAAAGAAAAAATATAAATTAAAACATATAGTATGGGCAAGCAGGGAGCTAGAACGATT
CGCAGTTAATCCTGGCCTGTTAGAAACATCAGAAGGCTGTAGACAAATACTGGGACAGCTACAACCATCC
CTTCAGACAGGATCAGAAGAACTTAGATCATTATATAATACAGTAGCAACCCTCTATTGTGTGCATCAAA
GGATAGAGATAAAAGACACCAAGGAAGCTTTAGACAAGATAGAGGAAGAGCAAAACAAAAGTAAGACCAC
CGCACAGCAAGCGGCCGCTGATCTTCAGACCTGGAGGAGGAGATATGAGGGACAATTGGAGAAGTGAATT
ATATAAATATAAAGTAGTAAAAATTGAACCATTAGGAGTAGCACCCACCAAGGCAAAGAGAAGAGTGGTG
CAGAGAGAAAAAAGAGCAGTGGGAATAGGAGCTTTGTTCCTTGGGTTCTTGGGAGCAGCAGGAAGCACTA
TGGGCGCAGCGTCAATGACGCTGACGGTACAGGCCAGACAATTATTGTCTGGTATAGTGCAGCAGCAGAA
CAATTTGCTGAGGGCTATTGAGGCGCAACAGCATCTGTTGCAACTCACAGTCTGGGGCATCAAGCAGCTC
CAGGCAAGAATCCTGGCTGTGGAAAGATACCTAAAGGATCAACAGCTCCTGGGGATTTGGGGTTGCTCTG
GAAAACTCATTTGCACCACTGCTGTGCCTTGGAATGCTAGTTGGAGTAATAAATCTCTGGAACAGATTTG
GAATCACACGACCTGGATGGAGTGGGACAGAGAAATTAACAATTACACAAGCTTAATACACTCCTTAATT
GAAGAATCGCAAAACCAGCAAGAAAAGAATGAACAAGAATTATTGGAATTAGATAAATGGGCAAGTTTGT
GGAATTGGTTTAACATAACAAATTGGCTGTGGTATATAAAATTATTCATAATGATAGTAGGAGGCTTGGT
AGGTTTAAGAATAGTTTTTGCTGTACTTTCTATAGTGAATAGAGTTAGGCAGGGATATTCACCATTATCG
TTTCAGACCCACCTCCCAACCCCGAGGGGACCCATGCATTGCATCTCAATTAGTCAGCAACCAGGTGTGG
AAAGTCCCCAGGCTCCCCAGCAGGCAGAAGTATGCAAAGCATGCGTCTCAATTAGTCAGCAACCATAGTC
CCGCCCCTAACTCCGCCCATCCCGCCCCTAACTCCGCCCAGTTCCGCCCATTCTCCGCCCCATGGCTGAC
TAATTTTTTTTATTTATGCAGAGGCCGAGGCCGCCTCGGCCTCTGAGCTATTCCAGAAGTAGTGAGGAGG
CTTTTTTGGAGGCCTAGGCTTTTGCAAAAAGCTTTCTAGAGGTACCACCGGAGCTTACCATGACCGAGTA
CAAGCCCACGGTGCGCCTCGCCACCCGCGACGACGTCCCCAGGGCCGTACGCACCCTCGCCGCCGCGTTC
GCCGACTACCCCGCCACGCGCCACACCGTCGATCCGGACCGCCACATCGAGCGGGTCACCGAGCTGCAAG
AACTCTTCCTCACGCGCGTCGGGCTCGACATCGGCAAGGTGTGGGTCGCGGACGACGGCGCCGCCGTGGC
GGTCTGGACCACGCCGGAGAGCGTCGAAGCGGGGGCGGTGTTCGCCGAGATCGGCCCGCGCATGGCCGAG
TTGAGCGGTTCCCGGCTGGCCGCGCAGCAACAGATGGAAGGCCTCCTGGCGCCGCACCGGCCCAAGGAGC
CCGCGTGGTTCCTGGCCACCGTCGGCGTCTCGCCCGACCACCAGGGCAAGGGTCTGGGCAGCGCCGTCGT
GCTCCCCGGAGTGGAGGCGGCCGAGCGCGCCGGGGTGCCCGCCTTCCTGGAGACCTCCGCGCCCCGCAAC
CTCCCCTTCTACGAGCGGCTCGGCTTCACCGTCACCGCCGACGTCGAGGTGCCCGAAGGACCGCGCACCT
GGTGCATGACCCGCAAGCCCGGTGCCAGTTAACGAATTCTAGATCTTGAGACAAATGGCAGTATTCATCC
ACAATTTTAAAAGAAAAGGGGGGATTGGGGGGTACAGTGCAGGGGAAAGAATAGTAGACATAATAGCAAC
AGACATACAAACTAAAGAATTACAAAAACAAATTACAAAAATTCAAAATTTTCGGGTTTATTACAGGGAC
AGCAGAGATCCACTTTGGCGCCGGCTCGAGGCCTGCAGGTGCAAAGATGGATAAAGTTTTAAACAGAGAG
GAATCTTTGCAGCTAATGGACCTTCTAGGTCTTGAAAGGAGTGGGAATTGGCTCCGGTGCCCGTCAGTGG
GCAGAGCGCACATCGCCCACAGTCCCCGAGAAGTTGGGGGGAGGGGTCGGCAATTGAACCGGTGCCTAGA
GAAGGTGGCGCGGGGTAAACTGGGAAAGTGATGTCGTGTACTGGCTCCGCCTTTTTCCCGAGGGTGGGGG
AGAACCGTATATAAGTGCAGTAGTCGCCGTGAACGTTCTTTTTCGCAACGGGTTTGCCGCCAGAACACAG
GTAAGTGCCGTGTGTGGTTCCCGCGGGCCTGGCCTCTTTACGGGTTATGGCCCTTGCGTGCCTTGAATTA
CTTCCACCTGGCTGCAGTACGTGATTCTTGATCCCGAGCTTCGGGTTGGAAGTGGGTGGGAGAGTTCGAG
GCCTTGCGCTTAAGGAGCCCCTTCGCCTCGTGCTTGAGTTGAGGCCTGGCCTGGGCGCTGGGGCCGCCGC
GTGCGAATCTGGTGGCACCTTCGCGCCTGTCTCGCTGCTTTCGATAAGTCTCTAGCCATTTAAAATTTTT
GATGACCTGCTGCGACGCTTTTTTTCTGGCAAGATAGTCTTGTAAATGCGGGCCAAGATCTGCACACTGG
TATTTCGGTTTTTGGGGCCGCGGGCGGCGACGGGGCCCGTGCGTCCCAGCGCACATGTTCGGCGAGGCGG
GGCCTGCGAGCGCGGCCACCGAGAATCGGACGGGGGTAGTCTCAAGCTGGCCGGCCTGCTCTGGTGCCTG
GCCTCGCGCCGCCGTGTATCGCCCCGCCCTGGGCGGCAAGGCTGGCCCGGTCGGCACCAGTTGCGTGAGC
GGAAAGATGGCCGCTTCCCGGCCCTGCTGCAGGGAGCTCAAAATGGAGGACGCGGCGCTCGGGAGAGCGG
GCGGGTGAGTCACCCACACAAAGGAAAAGGGCCTTTCCGTCCTCAGCCGTCGCTTCATGTGACTCCACGG
AGTACCGGGCGCCGTCCAGGCACCTCGATTAGTTCTCGAGCTTTTGGAGTACGTCGTCTTTAGGTTGGGG
GGAGGGGTTTTATGCGATGGAGTTTCCCCACACTGAGTGGGTGGAGACTGAAGTTAGGCCAGCTTGGCAC
TTGATGTAATTCTCCTTGGAATTTGCCCTTTTTGAGTTTGGATCTTGGTTCATTCTCAAGCCTCAGACAG
TGGTTCAAAGTTTTTTTCTTCCATTTCAGGTGTCGTGAGGCTAGCACCGCCACCATGTTTCAGGCTTTCC
CCGGAGACTACGACTCCGGCTCCCGGTGCAGCTCCTCACCCTCTGCCGAGTCTCAATATCTGTCTTCGGT
GGACTCCTTCGGCAGTCCACCCACCGCCGCCGCCTCCCAGGAGTGCGCCGGTCTCGGGGAAATGCCCGGT
TCCTTCGTGCCCACGGTCACCGCGATCACAACCAGCCAGGACCTCCAGTGGCTTGTGCAACCCACCCTCA
TCTCTTCCATGGCCCAGTCCCAGGGGCAGCCACTGGCCTCCCAGCCCCCGGTCGTCGACCCCTACGACAT
GCCGGGAACCAGCTACTCCACACCAGGCATGAGTGGCTACAGCAGTGGCGGAGCGAGTGGCAGTGGTGGG
CCTTCCACCAGCGGAACTACCAGTGGGCCTGGGCCTGCCCGCCCAGCCCGAGCCCGGCCTAGGAGACCCC
GAGAGGAGACGGAGACAGATCAGTTGGAGGAAGAAAAAGCAGAGCTGGAGTCGGAGATCGCCGAGCTCCA
AAAGGAGAAGGAACGTCTGGAGTTTGTGCTGGTGGCCCACAAACCGGGCTGCAAGATCCCCTACGAAGAG
GGGCCCGGGCCGGGCCCGCTGGCGGAGGTGAGAGATTTGCCGGGCTCAGCACCGGCTAAGGAAGATGGCT
TCAGCTGGCTGCTGCCGCCCCCGCCACCACCGCCCCTGCCCTTCCAGACCAGCCAAGACGCACCCCCCAA
CCTGACGGCTTCTCTCTTTACACACAGTGAAGTTCAAGTCCTCGGCGACCCCTTCCCCGTTGTTAACCCT
TCGTACACTTCTTCGTTTGTCCTCACCTGCCCGGAGGTCTCCGCGTTCGCCGGCGCCCAACGCACCAGCG
GCAGTGACCAGCCTTCCGATCCCCTGAACTCGCCCTCCCTCCTCGCTCTGTAGTAATGAACTAGTCCGTA
ACTTGAAAGTATTTCGATTTCTTGGCTTTATATATCTTGTGGAAAGGACGAAATAGGCTGCCGTCTTTCA
GTAGTACGCGTTAAGTCGACAATCAACCTCTGGATTACAAAATTTGTGAAAGATTGACTGGTATTCTTAA
CTATGTTGCTCCTTTTACGCTATGTGGATACGCTGCTTTAATGCCTTTGTATCATGCTATTGCTTCCCGT
ATGGCTTTCATTTTCTCCTCCTTGTATAAATCCTGGTTGCTGTCTCTTTATGAGGAGTTGTGGCCCGTTG
TCAGGCAACGTGGCGTGGTGTGCACTGTGTTTGCTGACGCAACCCCCACTGGTTGGGGCATTGCCACCAC
CTGTCAGCTCCTTTCCGGGACTTTCGCTTTCCCCCTCCCTATTGCCACGGCGGAACTCATCGCCGCCTGC
CTTGCCCGCTGCTGGACAGGGGCTCGGCTGTTGGGCACTGACAATTCCGTGGTGTTGTCGGGGAAATCAT
CGTCCTTTCCTTGGCTGCTCGCCTGTGTTGCCACCTGGATTCTGCGCGGGACGTCCTTCTGCTACGTCCC
TTCGGCCCTCAATCCAGCGGACCTTCCTTCCCGCGGCCTGCTGCCGGCTCTGCGGCCTCTTCCGCGTCTT
CGCCTTCGCCCTCAGACGAGTCGGATCTCCCTTTGGGCCGCCTCCCCGCGTCGACTTTAAGACCAATGAC
TTACAAGGCAGCTGTAGATCTTAGCCACTTTTTAAAAGAAAAGGGGGGACTGGAAGGGCTAATTCACTCC
CAACGAAGACAAGATCTGCTTTTTGCTTGTACTGGGTCTCTCTGGTTAGACCAGATCTGAGCCTGGGAGC
TCTCTGGCTAACTAGGGAACCCACTGCTTAAGCCTCAATAAAGCTTGCCTTGAGTGCTTCAAGTAGTGTG
TGCCCGTCTGTTGTGTGACTCTGGTAACTAGAGATCCCTCAGACCCTTTTAGTCAGTGTGGAAAATCTCT
AGCAGTACGTATAGTAGTTCATGTCATCTTATTATTCAGTATTTATAACTTGCAAAGAAATGAATATCAG
AGAGTGAGAGGAACTTGTTTATTGCAGCTTATAATGGTTACAAATAAAGCAATAGCATCACAAATTTCAC
AAATAAAGCATTTTTTTCACTGCATTCTAGTTGTGGTTTGTCCAAACTCATCAATGTATCTTATCATGTC
TGGCTCTAGCTATCCCGCCCCTAACTCCGCCCATCCCGCCCCTAACTCCGCCCAGTTCCGCCCATTCTCC
GCCCCATGGCTGACTAATTTTTTTTATTTATGCAGAGGCCGAGGCCGCCTCGGCCTCTGAGCTATTCCAG
AAGTAGTGAGGAGGCTTTTTTGGAGGCCTAGGGACGTACCCAATTCGCCCTATAGTGAGTCGTATTACGC
GCGCTCACTGGCCGTCGTTTTACAACGTCGTGACTGGGAAAACCCTGGCGTTACCCAACTTAATCGCCTT
GCAGCACATCCCCCTTTCGCCAGCTGGCGTAATAGCGAAGAGGCCCGCACCGATCGCCCTTCCCAACAGT
TGCGCAGCCTGAATGGCGAATGGG
[124 nt withheld, positions 6605-6728]
C
[91 nt withheld, positions 6730-6820]
A
[49 nt withheld, positions 6822-6870]
CCTTTGACGTTGGAGTCCACGTTCTTT
[37 nt withheld, positions 6898-6934]
ACCCTATCTCGGTCTATTCTTTTGATTTATAAGGGATTTTGCCGATTTCGGCCTATTGGTTAAAAAATGA
GCTGATTTAACAAAAATTTAACGCGAATTTTAACAAAATATTAACGCTTACAATTTAGGTGGCACTTTTC
GGGGAAATGTGCGCGGAACCCCTATTTGTTTATTTTTCTAAATACATTCAAATATGTATCCGCTCATGAG
ACAATAACCCTGATAAATGCTTCAATAATATTGAAAAAGGAAGAGTATGAGTATTCAACATTTCCGTGTC
GCCCTTATTCCCTTTTTTGCGGCATTTTGCCTTCCTGTTTTTGCTCACCCAGAAACGCTGGTGAAAGTAA
AAGATGCTGAAGATCAGTTGGGTGCACGAGTGGGTTACATCGAACTGGATCTCAACAGCGGTAAGATCCT
TGAGAGTTTTCGCCCCGAAGAACGTTTTCCAATGATGAGCACTTTTAAAGTTCTGCTATGTGGCGCGGTA
TTATCCCGTATTGACGCCGGGCAAGAGCAACTCGGTCGCCGCATACACTATTCTCAGAATGACTTGGTTG
AGTACTCACCAGTCACAGAAAAGCATCTTACGGATGGCATGACAGTAAGAGAATTATGCAGTGCTGCCAT
AACCATGAGTGATAACACTGCGGCCAACTTACTTCTGACAACGATCGGAGGACCGAAGGAGCTAACCGCT
TTTTTGCACAACATGGGGGATCATGTAACTCGCCTTGATCGTTGGGAACCGGAGCTGAATGAAGCCATAC
CAAACGACGAGCGTGACACCACGATGCCTGTAGCAATGGCAACAACGTTGCGCAAACTATTAACTGGCGA
ACTACTTACTCTAGCTTCCCGGCAACAATTAATAGACTGGATGGAGGCGGATAAAGTTGCAGGACCACTT
CTGCGCTCGGCCCTTCCGGCTGGCTGGTTTATTGCTGATAAATCTGGAGCCGGTGAGCGTGGGTCTCGCG
GTATCATTGCAGCACTGGGGCCAGATGGTAAGCCCTCCCGTATCGTAGTTATCTACACGACGGGGAGTCA
GGCAACTATGGATGAACGAAATAGACAGATCGCTGAGATAGGTGCCTCACTGATTAAGCATTGGTAACTG
TCAGACCAAGTTTACTCATATATACTTTAGATTGATTTAAAACTTCATTTTTAATTTAAAAGGATCTAGG
TGAAGATCCTTTTTGATAATCTCATGACCAAAATCCCTTAACGTGAGTTTTCGTTCCACTGAGCGTCAGA
CCCCGTAGAAAAGATCAAAGGATCTTCTTGAGATCCTTTTTTTCTGCGCGTAATCTGCTGCTTGCAAACA
AAAAAACCACCGCTACCAGCGGTGGTTTGTTTGCCGGATCAAGAGCTACCAACTCTTTTTCCGAAGGTAA
CTGGCTTCAGCAGAGCGCAGATACCAAATACTGTTCTTCTAGTGTAGCCGTAGTTAGGCCACCACTTCAA
GAACTCTGTAGCACCGCCTACATACCTCGCTCTGCTAATCCTGTTACCAGTGGCTGCTGCCAGTGGCGAT
AAGTCGTGTCTTACCGGGTTGGACTCAAGACGATAGTTACCGGATAAGGCGCAGCGGTCGGGCTGAACGG
GGGGTTCGTGCACACAGCCCAGCTTGGAGCGAACGACCTACACCGAACTGAGATACCTACAGCGTGAGCT
ATGAGAAAGCGCCACGCTTCCCGAAGGGAGAAAGGCGGACAGGTATCCGGTAAGCGGCAGGGTCGGAACA
GGAGAGCGCACGAGGGAGCTTCCAGGGGGAAACGCCTGGTATCTTTATAGTCCTGTCGGGTTTCGCCACC
TCTGACTTGAGCGTCGATTTTTGTGATGCTCGTCAGGGGGGCGGAGCCTATGGAAAAACGCCAGCAACGC
GGCCTTTTTACGGTTCCTGGCCTTTTGCTGGCCTTTTGCTCACATGTTCTTTCCTGCGTTATCCCCTGAT
TCTGTGGATAACCGTATTACCGCCTTTGAGTGAGCTGATACCGCTCGCCGCAGCCGAACGACCGAGCGCA
GCGAGTCAGTGAGCGAGGAAGCGGAAGAGCGCCCAATACGCAAACCGCCTCTCCCCGCGCGTTGGCCGAT
TCATTAATGCAGCTGGCACGACAGGTTTCCCGACTGGAAAGCGGGCAGTGAGCGCAACGCAATTAATGTG
AGTTAGCTCACTCATTAGGCACCCCAGGCTTTACACTTTATGCTTCCGGCTCGTATGTTGTGTGGAATTG
TGAGCGGATAACAATTTCACACAGGAAACAGCTATGACCATGATTACGCCAAGCGCGCAATTAACCCTCA
CTAAAGGGAACAAAAGCTGGAGCTGCAAGC
Features (pLannotate 1.2.2; 31 found; start..end, strand, type, name):
      5..231     +  promoter       RSV promoter: Rous sarcoma virus enhancer/promoter
    232..412     +  LTR            5' LTR (truncated): truncated 5' long terminal repeat (LTR) from HIV-1
    459..584     +  misc_feature   HIV-1 Ψ: packaging signal of human immunodeficiency virus type 1
    568..931     +  CDS            HIV-1 gag (fragment): gag protein from human immunodeficiency virus 1; gag
   1077..1310    +  misc_feature   RRE: The Rev response element (RRE) of HIV-1 allows for Rev-dependent mRNA export from the nucleus to the cytoplasm.
   1687..1713    +  CDS            Rev (fragment): human immunodeficiency virus 1 (HIV-1) Rev protein; rev; enhances nuclear export of unspliced and incompletely spliced viral mRNAs
   1720..1743    +  promoter       SV40 promoter (fragment): SV40 early promoter
   1744..1815    +  promoter       SV40 promoter (fragment): SV40 enhancer and early promoter
   1839..1974    +  rep_origin     SV40 ori: SV40 origin of replication
   2020..2616    +  CDS            PuroR (fragment): puromycin N-acetyltransferase; pac from Streptomyces; confers resistance to puromycin
   2665..2782    +  misc_feature   cPPT/CTS: central polypurine tract and central termination sequence of HIV-1
   2847..2913    +  CDS            small t antigen (fragment): SV40 (simian virus 40) small t antigen
   2920..4098    +  promoter       EF-1α promoter: strong constitutive promoter for human elongation factor EF-1α
   4115..5020    +  CDS            FOSB (fragment): FOSB_HUMAN - Also known as G0S3. Experimental evidence at protein level: Swiss-Prot protein existence level 1. FosB interacts with Jun proteins enhancing their DNA binding activity. From Homo sapiens (Human).
   5036..5089    +  promoter       U6 promoter (fragment): RNA polymerase III promoter for human U6 snRNA
   5131..5719    +  misc_feature   WPRE: woodchuck hepatitis virus posttranscriptional regulatory element
   5770..5789    +  misc_feature   cPPT/CTS (fragment): central polypurine tract and central termination sequence of HIV-1
   5791..6024    +  LTR            3' LTR (ΔU3): self-inactivating 3' long terminal repeat (LTR) from HIV-1
   6102..6223    +  polyA_signal   SV40 poly(A) signal: SV40 polyadenylation signal
   6263..6398    +  rep_origin     SV40 ori: SV40 origin of replication
   6419..6437    -  promoter       T7 promoter: promoter for bacteriophage T7 RNA polymerase
   6445..6600    +  CDS            lacZα (fragment): LacZα fragment of β-galactosidase; lacZ fragment
   6605..7033    +  rep_origin     f1 ori (sequence partly withheld): f1 bacteriophage origin of replication; arrow indicates direction of (+) strand synthesis
   7086..7190    +  promoter       AmpR promoter: bla
   7191..8051    +  CDS            AmpR: β-lactamase; bla; confers resistance to ampicillin, carbenicillin, and related antibiotics
   8222..8810    +  rep_origin     ori: high-copy-number ColE1/pMB1/pBR322/pUC origin of replication
   8993..9085    +  CDS            lacI (fragment): lac repressor; lacI; The lac repressor binds to the lac operator to inhibit transcription in E. coli. This inhibition can be relieved by adding lactose or isopropyl-β-D-thiogalactopyranoside (IPTG).
   9098..9119    +  protein_bind   CAP binding site: CAP binding activates transcription in the presence of cAMP. E. coli catabolite activator protein
   9134..9164    +  promoter       lac promoter: promoter for the E. coli lac operon
   9172..9188    +  protein_bind   lac operator: The lac repressor binds to the lac operator to inhibit transcription in E. coli. This inhibition can be relieved by adding lactose or isopropyl-β-D-thiogalactopyranoside (IPTG). lac repressor encoded by lacI
   9233..9251    +  promoter       T3 promoter: promoter for bacteriophage T3 RNA polymerase
