[The description below was written by a language model from this plasmid's Addgene catalogue record and pLannotate feature annotations shown in this document.]
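Description:
TFORF2816 is a lentiviral mammalian expression plasmid built on the pLX_TRC317 backbone and carrying the human transcription factor FOSB, an AP-1 family member that partners with Jun proteins. It is one member of a large barcoded collection of transcription factor ORFs. It is maintained in E. coli through a high-copy ColE1/pUC-type origin with ampicillin selection (β-lactamase). An f1 origin and remnants of a lac/lacZα cloning region with T3 and T7 promoters are also present in the bacterial backbone. The depositor notes that the plasmid can recombine, as is common for LTR-containing vectors, and that the ORF portion was made synthetically.

The viral cassette has a third-generation layout. An RSV promoter drives a truncated HIV-1 5' LTR, followed by the Ψ packaging signal with a gag fragment, the RRE for Rev-dependent export of the genomic RNA, a cPPT/CTS element, and a self-inactivating ΔU3 3' LTR followed by an SV40 poly(A) signal. Two expression units lie between the LTRs. An SV40 early promoter drives puromycin N-acetyltransferase for selecting transduced cells, and a strong constitutive EF-1α promoter drives the FOSB ORF. A WPRE downstream enhances transcript stability and expression.

The record states that each construct carries a unique 24-bp barcode, but this is not annotated in the feature table. The short "U6 promoter fragment" annotated between the ORF and WPRE is probably just a fragmentary match, not a functional element. The intended use is overexpression of FOSB, individually or in pooled screens such as directed differentiation studies. In pooled formats the barcode identifies which transcription factor each cell received.
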