Addgene plasmid #144245: TFORF2816
Purpose: Lentiviral vector for overexpressing transcription factor ORFs with unique 24-bp barcodes. Barcodes facilitate identification of transcription factors in pooled screens.
Depositing lab: Feng Zhang. Depositing organization: Broad Institute. Publication: A transcription factor atlas of directed differentiation. Joung J, Ma S, Tay T, Geiger-Schuller KR, Kirchgatterer PC, Verdine VK, Guo B, Arias-Garcia MA, Allen WE, Singh A, Kuksenko O, Abudayyeh OO, Gootenberg JS, Fu Z, Macrae RK, Buenrostro JD, Regev A, Zhang F. Cell. 2023 Jan 5;186(1):209-229.e26. doi: 10.1016/j.cell.2022.11.026. PubMed 36608654.
Backbone
  Vector backbone: pLX_TRC317
  Backbone manufacturer: Broad Institute Genetic Perturbation Platform
  Backbone size w/o insert (bp): 8264
  Vector type: Mammalian Expression, Lentiviral
  Selectable markers: Puromycin
Growth in bacteria
  Bacterial resistance: Ampicillin, 100 μg/mL
  Growth temperature: 37°C
  Growth strain: NEB Stable
  Copy number: High Copy
Gene/Insert
  Gene/Insert name: FOSB
  Species: H. sapiens (human)
  Insert size (bp): 1010
  Entrez Gene: FOSB (a.k.a. AP-1, G0S3, GOS3, GOSB)
  Promoter: EF1a
  Cloning method: Unknown
  Sequencing primers: 5′ GGGTGGAGACTGAAGTTAGGCCAG; 3′ CACATAGCGTAAAAGGAGCAACATAG
Terms and licenses: Academic/Nonprofit Terms; Industry Terms: Not Available to Industry
Depositor comments: NM_001114171,ENST00000417353 . The transcription factor ORF portion of this plasmid was synthesized by Genewiz. Please test multiple small colonies in case of plasmid recombination. To make this collection available in a timely manner, a portion of this collection was not fully sequenced by Addgene. If an Addgene verified full plasmid sequence is not available, please contact us prior to placing an order to request the full sequence.
How to cite: TFORF2816 was a gift from Feng Zhang (Addgene plasmid # 144245 ; http://n2t.net/addgene:144245 ; RRID:Addgene_144245)
