>Addgene plasmid #144245 | TFORF2816 | depositor partial sequence | sequence record 284850 | Insert
ACCGCCACCATGTTTCAGGCTTTCCCCGGAGACTACGACTCCGGCTCCCGGTGCAGCTCCTCACCCTCTG
CCGAGTCTCAATATCTGTCTTCGGTGGACTCCTTCGGCAGTCCACCCACCGCCGCCGCCTCCCAGGAGTG
CGCCGGTCTCGGGGAAATGCCCGGTTCCTTCGTGCCCACGGTCACCGCGATCACAACCAGCCAGGACCTC
CAGTGGCTTGTGCAACCCACCCTCATCTCTTCCATGGCCCAGTCCCAGGGGCAGCCACTGGCCTCCCAGC
CCCCGGTCGTCGACCCCTACGACATGCCGGGAACCAGCTACTCCACACCAGGCATGAGTGGCTACAGCAG
TGGCGGAGCGAGTGGCAGTGGTGGGCCTTCCACCAGCGGAACTACCAGTGGGCCTGGGCCTGCCCGCCCA
GCCCGAGCCCGGCCTAGGAGACCCCGAGAGGAGACGGAGACAGATCAGTTGGAGGAAGAAAAAGCAGAGC
TGGAGTCGGAGATCGCCGAGCTCCAAAAGGAGAAGGAACGTCTGGAGTTTGTGCTGGTGGCCCACAAACC
GGGCTGCAAGATCCCCTACGAAGAGGGGCCCGGGCCGGGCCCGCTGGCGGAGGTGAGAGATTTGCCGGGC
TCAGCACCGGCTAAGGAAGATGGCTTCAGCTGGCTGCTGCCGCCCCCGCCACCACCGCCCCTGCCCTTCC
AGACCAGCCAAGACGCACCCCCCAACCTGACGGCTTCTCTCTTTACACACAGTGAAGTTCAAGTCCTCGG
CGACCCCTTCCCCGTTGTTAACCCTTCGTACACTTCTTCGTTTGTCCTCACCTGCCCGGAGGTCTCCGCG
TTCGCCGGCGCCCAACGCACCAGCGGCAGTGACCAGCCTTCCGATCCCCTGAACTCGCCCTCCCTCCTCG
CTCTGTAGTAATGAACTAGTCCGTAACTTGAAAGTATTTCGATTTCTTGGCTTTATATATCTTGTGGAAA
GGACGAAATAGGCTGCCGTCTTTCAGTAGT
