>Addgene plasmid #144245 | TFORF2816 | depositor partial sequence | sequence record 284851 | Barcode
AATAGGCTGCCGTCTTTCAGTAGT
